Addgene plasmid #162853: pUCP20 PilBT125*
Purpose: Expression of PilB T125 Amber with a C-terminal histag
Depositing lab: Katrina Forest. Depositing organization: University of Wisconsin, Madison.
Backbone
  Vector backbone: pUCP20
  Backbone size w/o insert (bp): 3643
  Vector type: Bacterial Expression
Growth in bacteria
  Bacterial resistance: Ampicillin, 100 μg/mL
  Growth temperature: 37°C
  Growth strain: DH5alpha
  Copy number: High Copy
Gene/Insert
  Gene/Insert name: PilB
  Species: Pseudomonas aeruginosa
  Insert size (bp): 1728
  Mutation: T125Amber
  Tag / fusion protein: Histidine tag (H6x) (C terminal on insert)
  Cloning method: Gibson Cloning
Resource information
  A portion of this plasmid was derived from a plasmid made by: clone from pUCP20 PilB
Terms and licenses: Academic/Nonprofit Terms; Industry Terms: Not Available to Industry
Depositor comments: Amber mutation was inserted concomitant to replacing the original UAG stop codon with UAA from pUCP20 PilB
How to cite: pUCP20 PilBT125* was a gift from Katrina Forest (Addgene plasmid # 162853 ; http://n2t.net/addgene:162853 ; RRID:Addgene_162853)
