[The description below was written by a language model from this plasmid's Addgene catalogue record and pLannotate feature annotations shown in this document.]
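Description:
pUCP20 PilBT125* is a bacterial expression plasmid built on pUCP20, an Escherichia coli–Pseudomonas shuttle vector. The sequenced record is 5,370 nt. It carries two replication systems. The first is a high-copy ColE1/pUC-type origin for propagation in E. coli. The second is the broad-host-range pRO1600 oriV together with its Rep protein coding region (annotated as a fragment), which supports maintenance in Pseudomonas aeruginosa. Selection is by the β-lactamase gene (AmpR) under its own promoter, conferring resistance to ampicillin and carbenicillin. Short remnants of bom, rop and lacI from the parental vectors are also annotated. Only a small lacI fragment is present, so the plasmid does not itself appear to supply functional lac repressor.

The insert is P. aeruginosa pilB, which encodes the ATPase motor that powers assembly and extension of the type IV pilus, an appendage involved in adhesion, biofilm maturation and twitching motility. It sits immediately downstream of the lac promoter and operator, with a CAP binding site just upstream, and carries a C-terminal six-histidine tag for detection or purification. Codon T125 has been replaced by an amber (UAG) stop codon. During the same Gibson cloning step from the parental pUCP20 PilB, the gene's original UAG terminator was changed to UAA, so the internal amber codon is the only UAG in the reading frame.

This design is characteristic of amber suppression, in which a suppressor tRNA/synthetase pair inserts a noncanonical amino acid at a chosen position. Under that scheme, only read-through product would carry the C-terminal tag. The record itself states the purpose only as expression of the amber mutant, and names no suppressor system or amino acid.
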