Features (pLannotate 1.2.2; 12 found; start..end, strand, type, name):
      1..31      +  promoter       lac promoter: promoter for the E. coli lac operon
     39..55      +  protein_bind   lac operator: The lac repressor binds to the lac operator to inhibit transcription in E. coli. This inhibition can be relieved by adding lactose or isopropyl-β-D-thiogalactopyranoside (IPTG). lac repressor encoded by lacI
     75..1772    +  CDS            pilB: PILB_PSEAE - Experimental evidence at protein level: Swiss-Prot protein existence level 1. ATPase component of the type IV pilus (T4P) that plays a role in surface and host cell adhesion, colonization, biofilm maturation, virulence, and twitching, a form of surface-associated motility facilitated by cycles of extension, adhesion, and retraction of T4P fibers (PubMed:15659660, PubMed:28854278). Acts as a molecular motor to provide the energy that is required for biogenesis of the pilus and the extrusion of substrates generated in the cytoplasm (PubMed:8102361, PubMed:18174131). PilB ATPase acti
   1803..2632    -  CDS            pRO1600 Rep (fragment): replication protein for the broad-host-range plasmid pRO1600 from Pseudomonas aeruginosa&nbsp
   2646..2997    +  rep_origin     pRO1600 oriV: broad-host-range origin of replication from Pseudomonas aeruginosa plasmid pRO1600; requires the pRO1600 Rep protein for replication (West et al., 1994)
   3043..3091    -  misc_feature   bom (fragment): basis of mobility region from pBR322
   3193..3228    -  CDS            rop (fragment): Rop protein, which maintains plasmids at low copy number; rop
   3323..3427    +  promoter       AmpR promoter: bla
   3428..4288    +  CDS            AmpR: β-lactamase; bla; confers resistance to ampicillin, carbenicillin, and related antibiotics
   4459..5047    +  rep_origin     ori: high-copy-number ColE1/pMB1/pBR322/pUC origin of replication
   5230..5322    +  CDS            lacI (fragment): lac repressor; lacI; The lac repressor binds to the lac operator to inhibit transcription in E. coli. This inhibition can be relieved by adding lactose or isopropyl-β-D-thiogalactopyranoside (IPTG).
   5335..5356    +  protein_bind   CAP binding site: CAP binding activates transcription in the presence of cAMP. E. coli catabolite activator protein
>Addgene plasmid #162853 | pUCP20 PilBT125* | addgene full sequence | sequence record 328885 | Addgene NGS Result
TTTACACTTTATGCTTCCGGCTCGTATGTTGTGTGGAATTGTGAGCGGATAACAATTTCACACAGGAAAC
AGCTATGAACGACAGCATCCAACTGAGCGGTCTGTCCCGACAGCTCGTCCAAGCCAATCTACTCGACGAA
AAGACCGCCCTGCAGGCCCAGACGCAGGCGCAGCGCAACAAGCTGTCGCTGGTGACGCACCTGGTGCAGA
ACAAGCTGGTAAGCGGCCTGGCCCTGGCCGAATTGTCCGCCGAGCAGTTCGGCATCGCCTATTGCGACCT
GAACAGCCTGGACAGGGAAAGCTTTCCGCGGGACGCCATCAGCGAAAAGCTGGTCCGCCAGCACCGGGTC
ATTCCCCTGTGGCGGCGGGGCAACAAGTTGTTCGTAGGCATCTCCGACGCCGCCAACCACCAGGCCATCA
ACGACGTCCAGTTCAGCACTGGCCTGTAGACCGAGGCCATTCTGGTCGAGGACGACAAGCTCGGCCTTGC
CATCGACAAGCTATTCGAGAATGCAACCGACGGCTTGGCAGGTCTCGATGACGTGGACCTGGAAGGACTG
GATGTAGGCGTCAAGGAAACGTCCGGACAAGAAGATACTGGCGCGGAGGCAGACGACGCTCCCGTCGTCC
GCTTCGTCAACAAGATGCTGCTGGACGCTATCAAAGGCGGGTCTTCCGACTTGCACTTCGAGCCCTACGA
GAAGATCTACCGGGTGCGCTTCCGTACCGACGGCATGCTTCACGAAGTGGCCAAGCCGCCGATCCAGTTG
GCCAGTCGTATCTCTGCTCGTCTCAAGGTAATGGCCGGCCTGGATATCTCCGAACGACGCAAGCCGCAGG
ACGGACGGATCAAGATGCGCGTGTCGAAGACCAAGTCCATCGACTTCCGCGTCAACACCCTGCCGACCCT
GTGGGGCGAGAAGATCGTGATGCGGATCCTCGACTCCTCCAGCGCGCAGATGGGCATCGACGCCCTGGGC
TACGAGGAGGACCAGAAGGAACTCTACCTGGCCGCACTCAAGCAGCCGCAGGGCATGATCCTGGTCACCG
GCCCCACCGGCTCGGGCAAGACGGTATCGCTGTACACCGGCCTGAACATCCTCAATACCACCGACATCAA
CATTTCCACCGCCGAAGACCCGGTGGAGATCAACCTGGAAGGCATCAACCAGGTCAACGTCAATCCGCGC
CAGGGCATGGACTTCTCCCAGGCGCTGCGCGCCTTCCTGCGCCAGGACCCGGACGTGATCATGGTCGGCG
AGATCCGCGACCTGGAGACCGCCGAGATCGCCATCAAGGCGGCGCAGACCGGGCATATGGTGATGTCCAC
CCTGCACACCAACAGCGCCGCCGAGACCCTGACCCGCCTGCTGAACATGGGCGTACCGGCGTTCAACCTG
GCGACCTCGGTGAACCTGATCATCGCCCAGCGCCTTGCGCGAAAACTCTGTTCGCACTGCAAGAAAGAGC
ACGACGTACCGAAGGAAACCCTGCTTCACGAAGGTTTCCCAGAAGAGTTGATCGGCACCTTCAAGCTGTA
TTCACCAGTGGGCTGCGACCATTGCAAGAACGGTTACAAGGGCCGTGTCGGTATTTATGAAGTAGTTAAA
AACACCCCGGCCCTGCAGCGGATTATCATGGAGGAAGGCAACTCCATCGAGATCGCCGAGCAAGCCCGCA
AAGAAGGCTTCAACGATCTGCGCACCTCAGGCCTGCTGAAAGCCATGCAGGGGATCACCAGCCTGGAGGA
AGTCAACCGCGTGACCAAGGATAGGCCGGGCCATCATCATCACCATCATTAAGCCAGATCCAGCGGCATC
TGGGTTAGTCGAGCGCGGGCCGCTTCCCATGTCTCACCAGGGCGAGCCTGTTTCGCGATCTCAGCATCTG
AAATCTTCCCGGCCTTGCGCTTCGCTGGGGCCTTACCCACCGCCTTGGCGGGCTTCTTCGGTCCAAAACT
GAACAACAGATGTGTGACCTTGCGCCCGGTCTTTCGCTGCGCCCACTCCACCTGTAGCGGGCTGTGCTCG
TTGATCTGCGTCACGGCTGGATCAAGCACTCGCAACTTGAAGTCCTTGATCGAGGGATACCGGCCTTCCA
GTTGAAACCACTTTCGCAGCTGGTCAATTTCTATTTCGCGCTGGCCGATGCTGTCCCATTGCATGAGCAG
CTCGTAAAGCCTGATCGCGTGGGTGCTGTCCATCTTGGCCACGTCAGCCAAGGCGTATTTGGTGAACTGT
TTGGTGAGTTCCGTCAGGTACGGCAGCATGTCTTTGGTGAACCTGAGTTCTACACGGCCCTCACCCTCCC
GGTAGATGATTGTTTGCACCCAGCCGGTAATCATCACACTCGGTCTTTTCCCCTTGCCATTGGGCTCTTG
GGTTAACCGGACTTCCCGCCGTTTCAGGCGCAGGGCCGCTTCTTTGAGCTGGTTGTAGGAAGATTCGATA
GGGACACCCGCCATCGTCGCTATGTCCTCCGCCGTCACTGAATACATCACTTCATCGGTGACAGGCTCGC
TCCTCTTCACCTGGCTAATACAGGCCAGAACGATCCGCTGTTCCTGAACACTGAGGCGATACGCGGCCTC
GACCAGGGCATTGCTTTTGTAAACCATTGGGGGTGAGGCCACGTTCGACATTCCTTGTGTATAAGGGGAC
ACTGTATCTGCGTCCCACAATACAACAAATCCGTCCCTTTACAACAACAAATCCGTCCCTTCTTAACAAC
AAATCCGTCCCTTAATGGCAACAAATCCGTCCCTTTTTAAACTCTACAGGCCACGGATTACGTGGCCTGT
AGACGTCCTAAAAGGTTTAAAAGGGAAAAGGAAGAAAAGGGTGGAAACGCAAAAAACGCACCACTACGTG
GCCCCGTTGGGGCCGCATTTGTGCCCCTGAAGGGGCGGGGGAGGCGTCTGGGCAATCCCCGTTTTACCAG
TCCCCTATCGCCGCCTGAGAGGGCGCAGGAAGCGAGTAATCAGGGTATCGAGGCGGATTCACCCTTGGCG
TCCAACCAGCGGCACCAGCGGCGCCTGAGAGGATGGTGCACTCTCAGTACAATCTGCTCTGATGCCGCAT
AGTTAAGCCAGCCCCGACACCCGCCAACACCCGCTGACGCGCCCTGACGGGCTTGTCTGCTCCCGGCATC
CGCTTACAGACAAGCTGTGACCGTCTCCGGGAGCTGCATGTGTCAGAGGTTTTCACCGTCATCACCGAAA
CGCGCGAGACGAAAGGGCCTCGTGATACGCCTATTTTTATAGGTTAATGTCATGATAATAATGGTTTCTT
AGACGTCAGGTGGCACTTTTCGGGGAAATGTGCGCGGAACCCCTATTTGTTTATTTTTCTAAATACATTC
AAATATGTATCCGCTCATGAGACAATAACCCTGATAAATGCTTCAATAATATTGAAAAAGGAAGAGTATG
AGTATTCAACATTTCCGTGTCGCCCTTATTCCCTTTTTTGCGGCATTTTGCCTTCCTGTTTTTGCTCACC
CAGAAACGCTGGTGAAAGTAAAAGATGCTGAAGATCAGTTGGGTGCACGAGTGGGTTACATCGAACTGGA
TCTCAACAGCGGTAAGATCCTTGAGAGTTTTCGCCCCGAAGAACGTTTTCCAATGATGAGCACTTTTAAA
GTTCTGCTATGTGGCGCGGTATTATCCCGTATTGACGCCGGGCAAGAGCAACTCGGTCGCCGCATACACT
ATTCTCAGAATGACTTGGTTGAGTACTCACCAGTCACAGAAAAGCATCTTACGGATGGCATGACAGTAAG
AGAATTATGCAGTGCTGCCATAACCATGAGTGATAACACTGCGGCCAACTTACTTCTGACAACGATCGGA
GGACCGAAGGAGCTAACCGCTTTTTTGCACAACATGGGGGATCATGTAACTCGCCTTGATCGTTGGGAAC
CGGAGCTGAATGAAGCCATACCAAACGACGAGCGTGACACCACGATGCCTGTAGCAATGGCAACAACGTT
GCGCAAACTATTAACTGGCGAACTACTTACTCTAGCTTCCCGGCAACAATTAATAGACTGGATGGAGGCG
GATAAAGTTGCAGGACCACTTCTGCGCTCGGCCCTTCCGGCTGGCTGGTTTATTGCTGATAAATCTGGAG
CCGGTGAGCGTGGGTCTCGCGGTATCATTGCAGCACTGGGGCCAGATGGTAAGCCCTCCCGTATCGTAGT
TATCTACACGACGGGGAGTCAGGCAACTATGGATGAACGAAATAGACAGATCGCTGAGATAGGTGCCTCA
CTGATTAAGCATTGGTAACTGTCAGACCAAGTTTACTCATATATACTTTAGATTGATTTAAAACTTCATT
TTTAATTTAAAAGGATCTAGGTGAAGATCCTTTTTGATAATCTCATGACCAAAATCCCTTAACGTGAGTT
TTCGTTCCACTGAGCGTCAGACCCCGTAGAAAAGATCAAAGGATCTTCTTGAGATCCTTTTTTTCTGCGC
GTAATCTGCTGCTTGCAAACAAAAAAACCACCGCTACCAGCGGTGGTTTGTTTGCCGGATCAAGAGCTAC
CAACTCTTTTTCCGAAGGTAACTGGCTTCAGCAGAGCGCAGATACCAAATACTGTTCTTCTAGTGTAGCC
GTAGTTAGGCCACCACTTCAAGAACTCTGTAGCACCGCCTACATACCTCGCTCTGCTAATCCTGTTACCA
GTGGCTGCTGCCAGTGGCGATAAGTCGTGTCTTACCGGGTTGGACTCAAGACGATAGTTACCGGATAAGG
CGCAGCGGTCGGGCTGAACGGGGGGTTCGTGCACACAGCCCAGCTTGGAGCGAACGACCTACACCGAACT
GAGATACCTACAGCGTGAGCTATGAGAAAGCGCCACGCTTCCCGAAGGGAGAAAGGCGGACAGGTATCCG
GTAAGCGGCAGGGTCGGAACAGGAGAGCGCACGAGGGAGCTTCCAGGGGGAAACGCCTGGTATCTTTATA
GTCCTGTCGGGTTTCGCCACCTCTGACTTGAGCGTCGATTTTTGTGATGCTCGTCAGGGGGGCGGAGCCT
ATGGAAAAACGCCAGCAACGCGGCCTTTTTACGGTTCCTGGCCTTTTGCTGGCCTTTTGCTCACATGTTC
TTTCCTGCGTTATCCCCTGATTCTGTGGATAACCGTATTACCGCCTTTGAGTGAGCTGATACCGCTCGCC
GCAGCCGAACGACCGAGCGCAGCGAGTCAGTGAGCGAGGAAGCGGAAGAGCGCCCAATACGCAAACCGCC
TCTCCCCGCGCGTTGGCCGATTCATTAATGCAGCTGGCACGACAGGTTTCCCGACTGGAAAGCGGGCAGT
GAGCGCAACGCAATTAATGTGAGTTAGCTCACTCATTAGGCACCCCAGGC
